Addgene plasmid #14778: pSuper mouse Dicer3
Depositing lab: Tyler Jacks. Depositing organization: Massachusetts Institute of Technology. Publication: Impaired microRNA processing enhances cellular transformation and tumorigenesis. Kumar MS, Lu J, Mercer KL, Golub TR, Jacks T. Nat Genet. 2007 May;39(5):673-7. doi: 10.1038/ng2003. PubMed 17401365.
Backbone
  Vector backbone: pSUPER.retro.puro
  Backbone manufacturer: OligoEngine
  Backbone size w/o insert (bp): 6350
  Vector type: Mammalian Expression, Retroviral, RNAi
  Selectable markers: Puromycin
Growth in bacteria
  Bacterial resistance: Ampicillin, 100 μg/mL
  Growth temperature: 37°C
  Growth strain: DH5alpha
  Copy number: High Copy
Gene/Insert
  Gene/Insert name: Dicer shRNA (alt name: Dicer)
  Species: M. musculus (mouse)
  Entrez Gene: Dicer1 (a.k.a. 1110006F08Rik, D12Ertd7e, aviD, mKIAA0928)
  Cloning method: Restriction Enzyme
  Sequencing primers: 5′ pLXSN5'
Terms and licenses: Academic/Nonprofit Terms; Industry Terms: Not Available to Industry
Depositor comments: shRNA sequence: GATCCCCGCA TGGTGGTGTC GATATTTTCA AGAGAAATAT CGACACCACC ATGCTTTTTG GAAC
How to cite: pSuper mouse Dicer3 was a gift from Tyler Jacks (Addgene plasmid # 14778 ; http://n2t.net/addgene:14778 ; RRID:Addgene_14778)
