[The description below was written by a language model from this plasmid's Addgene catalogue record.]
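Description:
pSuper mouse Dicer3 is a retroviral RNAi plasmid built on the commercial pSUPER.retro.puro backbone (about 6.35 kb before insertion) and designed to knock down mouse Dicer1 in mammalian cells. It is maintained in E. coli as a high-copy plasmid under ampicillin selection, and it carries a puromycin marker so that transduced or transfected mammalian cells can be selected for stable integration of the cassette.

The payload is a short hairpin RNA directed against murine Dicer, the RNase III enzyme that processes precursor microRNAs into their mature form. The hairpin was introduced as an oligonucleotide insert by restriction-enzyme cloning; as is typical for this design, it consists of a target-matching sense stretch, a short loop, the reverse-complementary antisense stretch and a run of thymidines that serves as a polymerase III terminator. The record does not list the promoter explicitly; the pSUPER vector family generally drives hairpin transcription from the human H1 RNA polymerase III promoter, with the cassette placed between retroviral long terminal repeats so that it can be packaged into virus in a suitable packaging cell line and delivered to dividing target cells. No feature table accompanies the entry, so the exact arrangement of these backbone elements cannot be confirmed from the record.

The "3" in the name suggests it is one of a set of independent Dicer hairpins. The associated publication examined how impaired microRNA processing affects cellular transformation and tumorigenesis, consistent with using this construct to stably deplete Dicer1 and thereby globally reduce mature microRNA levels in mouse cells.
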