>Addgene plasmid #14778 | pSuper mouse Dicer3 | addgene partial sequence | sequence record 21341 | 14778 with pLXSN5'
GCCCTCACTCCTTCTCTAGGCGCCGGAATTGAAGATCCCCCGGGCTGCAGGAATTCGAACGCTGACGTCA
TCAACCCGCTCCAAGGAATCGCGGGCCCAGTGTCACTAGGCGGGAACACCCAGCGCGCGTGCGCCCTGGC
AGGAAGATGGCTGTGAGGGACAGGGGAGTGGCGCCCTGCAATATTTGCATGTCGCTATGTGTTCTGGGAA
ATCACCATAAACGTGAAATGTCTTTGGATTTGGGAATCTTATAAGTTCTGTATGAGACCACAGATCCCCG
CATGGTGGTGTC
